Addgene plasmid #87767: pCK301
Purpose: E. coli rhaBAD promoter upstream of sfGFP, sfGFP can be replaced with any gene of interest to express using L-rhamnose, three terminators, ampR, pBR322 origin, lacI
Depositing lab: John Heap. Depositing organization: Imperial College London. Publication: Synthetic Chemical Inducers and Genetic Decoupling Enable Orthogonal Control of the rhaBAD Promoter. Kelly CL, Liu Z, Yoshihara A, Jenkinson SF, Wormald MR, Otero J, Estevez A, Kato A, Marqvorsen MH, Fleet GW, Estevez RJ, Izumori K, Heap JT. ACS Synth Biol. 2016 Oct 21;5(10):1136-1145. Epub 2016 Jun 21. 10.1021/acssynbio.6b00030 PubMed 27247275.
Backbone
  Vector backbone: pJ404
  Backbone manufacturer: DNA2.0
  Backbone size w/o insert (bp): 3822
  Total vector size (bp): 4747
  Modifications to backbone: T5 promoter replaced with PrhaBAD-sfGFP
  Vector type: Bacterial Expression, Synthetic Biology
Growth in bacteria
  Bacterial resistance: Ampicillin, 100 μg/mL
  Growth temperature: 37°C
  Growth strain: DH5alpha
  Copy number: High Copy
Gene/Insert
  Gene/Insert name: PrhaBAD-sfGFP (alt names: rhamnose promoter; superfolder GFP)
  Species: E. coli
  Insert size (bp): 925
  Promoter: PrhaBAD rhamnose-inducible promoter from E. coli
  Tag / fusion protein: 6xHis Tag (C terminal on insert)
  Cloning method: Gibson Cloning
  Sequencing primers: 5′ TGTAAAACGACGGCCAGT; 3′ gctcagtcgaaagactgggcctttcgc
Resource information
  A portion of this plasmid was derived from a plasmid made by: pJT118-sfGFP (Programming Microbes Using Pulse Width Modulation of Optical Signals Davidson, Eric A.; Basu, Amar S.; Bayer, Travis S. Journal of Molecular Biology (2013), 425 (22), 4161-4166 CODEN: JMOBAK; ISSN:0022-2836.)
Terms and licenses: Academic/Nonprofit Terms; Industry Terms: Not Available to Industry
How to cite: pCK301 was a gift from John Heap (Addgene plasmid # 87767 ; http://n2t.net/addgene:87767 ; RRID:Addgene_87767)
