[The description below was written by a language model from this plasmid's Addgene catalogue record and pLannotate feature annotations shown in this document.]
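Description:
pCK301 is a 4,747 bp bacterial expression and synthetic biology plasmid built on the commercial pJ404 backbone, in which the original T5 promoter was replaced by Gibson assembly with a 925 bp PrhaBAD-sfGFP cassette. It replicates in E. coli from a high-copy ColE1/pBR322-type origin and is selected through the bla (AmpR) β-lactamase gene, which confers ampicillin resistance. The backbone also retains a lacI repressor gene with its own promoter. This is a holdover from the lac-regulated T5 system of the parent vector and has no stated role in controlling the rhamnose promoter.

The payload is the E. coli rhaBAD promoter driving superfolder GFP, a robustly folding GFP variant, with a C-terminal 6xHis tag for affinity purification or detection. PrhaBAD is tightly induced by L-rhamnose and repressed by glucose, and it depends on the RhaS and RhaR regulators. The feature table shows no copy of these on the plasmid, so they are presumably supplied by the host. The record describes three transcription terminators. The annotation picks up rrnB T1 and T2 terminator fragments flanking the expression region, which help insulate the cassette from read-through. Short hits annotated as lacZα, KanR and 5S rRNA appear to be small backbone remnants rather than functional elements.

The sfGFP reading frame serves as both a fluorescent reporter of promoter activity and a replaceable placeholder, so any gene of interest can be swapped in for rhamnose-inducible expression. The plasmid was made in work on synthetic chemical inducers and orthogonal control of the rhaBAD promoter, and the sfGFP portion derives from an earlier sfGFP-bearing plasmid.
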