Features (pLannotate 1.2.2; 13 found; start..end, strand, type, name):
     86..674     +  rep_origin     ori: high-copy-number ColE1/pMB1/pBR322/pUC origin of replication
    899..916     +  terminator     rrnB T2 terminator (fragment): transcription terminator T2 from the E. coli rrnB gene
    941..960     -  CDS            lacZα (fragment): LacZα fragment of β-galactosidase; lacZ fragment
   1415..1531    +  promoter       rhaB promoter: promoter of the E. coli rhaBAD operon, conferring tight induction with L-rhamnose and repression with D-glucose in the presence of RhaR and RhaS (Giacalone et al., 2006)
   1587..2300    +  CDS            superfolder GFP: GFP variant that folds robustly even when fused to poorly folded proteins (Pédelacq et al., 2006)
   2319..2336    +  CDS            6xHis: 6xHis affinity tag
   2381..2421    -  terminator     rrnB T1 terminator (fragment): transcription terminator T1 from the E. coli rrnB gene
   2423..2538    -  ncRNA          5S rRNA: Accession: RF00001 - 5S ribosomal RNA
   2569..2593    +  CDS            KanR (fragment): aminoglycoside phosphotransferase; aph(3')-Ia; confers resistance to kanamycin
   2623..2719    +  promoter       AmpR promoter (fragment): bla
   2722..3582    +  CDS            AmpR: β-lactamase; bla; confers resistance to ampicillin, carbenicillin, and related antibiotics
   3591..3664    +  promoter       lacI promoter (fragment): lacI
   3665..4744    +  CDS            lacI: LACI_ECOLI - Experimental evidence at protein level: Swiss-Prot protein existence level 1. Repressor of the lactose operon. Binds allolactose as an inducer. From Escherichia coli (strain K12).
>Addgene plasmid #87767 | pCK301 | addgene full sequence | sequence record 177279 | Addgene NGS Result
CTCATGACCAAAATCCCTTAACGTGAGTTACGCGCGCGTCGTTCCACTGAGCGTCAGACCCCGTAGAAAA
GATCAAAGGATCTTCTTGAGATCCTTTTTTTCTGCGCGTAATCTGCTGCTTGCAAACAAAAAAACCACCG
CTACCAGCGGTGGTTTGTTTGCCGGATCAAGAGCTACCAACTCTTTTTCCGAAGGTAACTGGCTTCAGCA
GAGCGCAGATACCAAATACTGTTCTTCTAGTGTAGCCGTAGTTAGCCCACCACTTCAAGAACTCTGTAGC
ACCGCCTACATACCTCGCTCTGCTAATCCTGTTACCAGTGGCTGCTGCCAGTGGCGATAAGTCGTGTCTT
ACCGGGTTGGACTCAAGACGATAGTTACCGGATAAGGCGCAGCGGTCGGGCTGAACGGGGGGTTCGTGCA
CACAGCCCAGCTTGGAGCGAACGACCTACACCGAACTGAGATACCTACAGCGTGAGCTATGAGAAAGCGC
CACGCTTCCCGAAGGGAGAAAGGCGGACAGGTATCCGGTAAGCGGCAGGGTCGGAACAGGAGAGCGCACG
AGGGAGCTTCCAGGGGGAAACGCCTGGTATCTTTATAGTCCTGTCGGGTTTCGCCACCTCTGACTTGAGC
GTCGATTTTTGTGATGCTCGTCAGGGGGGCGGAGCCTATGGAAAAACGCCAGCAACGCGGCCTTTTTACG
GTTCCTGGCCTTTTGCTGGCCTTTTGCTCACATGTTCTTTCCTGCGTTATCCCCTGATTCTGTGGATAAC
CGTATTACCGCCTTTGAGTGAGCTGATACCGCTCGCCGCAGCCGAACGACCGAGCGCAGCGAGTCAGTGA
GCGAGGAAGCGGAAGGCGAGAGTAGGGAACTGCCAGGCATCAAACTAAGCAGAAGGCCCCTGACGGATGG
CCTTTTTGCGTTTCTACAAACTCTTTCTGTGTTGTAAAACGACGGCCAGTCTTAAGCTCGGGCCCCCTGG
GCGGTTCTGATAACGAGTAATCGTTAATCCGCAAATAACGTAAAAACCCGCTTCGGCGGGTTTTTTTATG
GGGGGAGTTTAGGGAAAGAGCATTTGTCAGAATATTTAAGGGCGCCTGTCACTTTGCTTGATATATGAGA
ATTATTTAACCTTATAAATGAGAAAAAAGCAACGCACTTTAAATAAGATACGTTGCTTTTTCGATTGATG
AACACCTATAATTAAACTATTCATCTATTATTTATGATTTTTTGTATATACAATATTTCTAGTTTGTTAA
AGAGAATTAAGAAAATAAATCTCGAAAATAATAAAGGGAAAATCAGTTTTTGATATCAAAATTATACATG
TCAACGATAATACAAAATATAATACAAACTATAAGATGTTATCAGTATTTATTATGCATTTAGAATAAAT
TTTGTGTCGCCCTTCCACAATTCAGCAAATTGTGAACATCATCACGTTCATCTTTCCCTGGTTGCCAATG
GCCCATTTTCCTGTCAGTAACGAGAAGGTCGCGTATTCAGGCGCTTTTTAGACTGGTCGTAATGAAACGG
TTTCCCTCTAGAAATAATTTTGTTTAACTTTTAGGAGGTAAAACATATGCGTAAAGGCGAAGAGCTGTTC
ACTGGTGTCGTCCCTATTCTGGTGGAACTGGATGGTGATGTCAACGGTCATAAGTTTTCCGTGCGTGGCG
AGGGTGAAGGTGACGCAACTAATGGTAAACTGACGCTGAAGTTCATCTGTACTACTGGTAAACTGCCGGT
ACCTTGGCCGACTCTGGTAACGACGCTGACTTATGGTGTTCAGTGCTTTGCTCGTTATCCGGACCATATG
AAGCAGCATGACTTCTTCAAGTCCGCCATGCCGGAAGGCTATGTGCAGGAACGCACGATTTCCTTTAAGG
ATGACGGCACGTACAAAACGCGTGCGGAAGTGAAATTTGAAGGCGATACCCTGGTAAACCGCATTGAGCT
GAAAGGCATTGACTTTAAAGAAGACGGCAATATCCTGGGCCATAAGCTGGAATACAATTTTAACAGCCAC
AATGTTTACATCACCGCCGATAAACAAAAAAATGGCATTAAAGCGAATTTTAAAATTCGCCACAACGTGG
AGGATGGCAGCGTGCAGCTGGCTGATCACTACCAGCAAAACACTCCAATCGGTGATGGTCCTGTTCTGCT
GCCAGACAATCACTATCTGAGCACGCAAAGCGTTCTGTCTAAAGATCCGAACGAGAAACGCGATCATATG
GTTCTGCTGGAGTTCGTAACCGCAGCGGGCATCACGCATGGTATGGATGAACTGTACAAAGGCTCCGGCT
CCGGCTCCCACCATCACCATCACCATTGATAACTCGAGCCCCAAGGGCGACACCCCATAATTAGCCCGGG
CGAAAGGCCCAGTCTTTCGACTGAGCCTTTCGTTTTATTTGATGCCTGGCAGTTCCCTACTCTCGCATGG
GGAGTCCCCACACTACCATCGGCGCTACGGCGTTTCACTTCTGAGTTCGGCATGGGGTCAGGTGGGACCA
CCGCGCTACTGCCGCCAGGCAAACAAGGGGTGTTATGAGCCATATTCAGGTATAAATGGGCTCGCGATAA
TGTTCAGAATTGGTTAATTGGTTGTAACACTGACCCCTATTTGTTTATTTTTCTAAATACATTCAAATAT
GTATCCGCTCATGAGACAATAACCCTGATAAATGCTTCAATAATATTGAAAAAGGAAGAATATGAGTATT
CAACATTTCCGTGTCGCCCTTATTCCCTTTTTTGCGGCATTTTGCCTTCCTGTTTTTGCTCACCCAGAAA
CGCTGGTGAAAGTAAAAGATGCTGAAGATCAGTTGGGTGCACGAGTGGGTTACATCGAACTGGATCTCAA
CAGCGGTAAGATCCTTGAGAGTTTTCGCCCCGAAGAACGTTTTCCAATGATGAGCACTTTTAAAGTTCTG
CTATGTGGCGCGGTATTATCCCGTATTGACGCCGGGCAAGAGCAACTCGGTCGCCGCATACACTATTCTC
AGAATGACTTGGTTGAGTACTCACCAGTCACAGAAAAGCATCTTACGGATGGCATGACAGTAAGAGAATT
ATGCAGTGCTGCCATAACCATGAGTGATAACACTGCGGCCAACTTACTTCTGACAACGATCGGAGGACCG
AAGGAGCTAACCGCTTTTTTGCACAACATGGGGGATCATGTAACTCGCCTTGATCGTTGGGAACCGGAGC
TGAATGAAGCCATACCAAACGACGAGCGTGACACCACGATGCCTGTAGCGATGGCAACAACGTTGCGCAA
ACTATTAACTGGCGAACTACTTACTCTAGCTTCCCGGCAACAATTAATAGACTGGATGGAGGCGGATAAA
GTTGCAGGACCACTTCTGCGCTCGGCCCTTCCGGCTGGCTGGTTTATTGCTGATAAATCCGGAGCCGGTG
AGCGTGGTTCTCGCGGTATCATCGCAGCGCTGGGGCCAGATGGTAAGCCCTCCCGTATCGTAGTTATCTA
CACGACGGGGAGTCAGGCAACTATGGATGAACGAAATAGACAGATCGCTGAGATAGGTGCCTCACTGATT
AAGCATTGGTAAGCGGCGCGCCATCGAATGGCGCAAAACCTTTCGCGGTATGGCATGATAGCGCCCGGAA
GAGAGTCAATTCAGGGTGGTGAATATGAAACCAGTAACGTTATACGATGTCGCAGAGTATGCCGGTGTCT
CTTATCAGACCGTTTCCCGCGTGGTGAACCAGGCCAGCCACGTTTCTGCGAAAACGCGGGAAAAAGTGGA
AGCGGCGATGGCGGAGCTGAATTACATTCCCAACCGCGTGGCACAACAACTGGCGGGCAAACAGTCGTTG
CTGATTGGCGTTGCCACCTCCAGTCTGGCCCTGCACGCGCCGTCGCAAATTGTCGCGGCGATTAAATCTC
GCGCCGATCAACTGGGTGCCAGCGTGGTGGTGTCGATGGTAGAACGAAGCGGCGTCGAAGCCTGTAAAGC
GGCGGTGCACAATCTTCTCGCGCAACGCGTCAGTGGGCTGATCATTAACTATCCGCTGGATGACCAGGAT
GCCATTGCTGTGGAAGCTGCCTGCACTAATGTTCCGGCGTTATTTCTTGATGTCTCTGACCAGACACCCA
TCAACAGTATTATTTTCTCCCATGAGGACGGTACGCGACTGGGCGTGGAGCATCTGGTCGCATTGGGTCA
CCAGCAAATCGCGCTGTTAGCGGGCCCATTAAGTTCTGTCTCGGCGCGTCTGCGTCTGGCTGGCTGGCAT
AAATATCTCACTCGCAATCAAATTCAGCCGATAGCGGAACGGGAAGGCGACTGGAGTGCCATGTCCGGTT
TTCAACAAACCATGCAAATGCTGAATGAGGGCATCGTTCCCACTGCGATGCTGGTTGCCAACGATCAGAT
GGCGCTGGGCGCAATGCGCGCCATTACCGAGTCCGGGCTGCGCGTTGGTGCGGATATCTCGGTAGTGGGA
TACGACGATACCGAAGATAGCTCATGTTATATCCCGCCGTTAACCACCATCAAACAGGATTTTCGCCTGC
TGGGGCAAACCAGCGTGGACCGCTTGCTGCAACTCTCTCAGGGCCAGGCGGTGAAGGGCAATCAGCTGTT
GCCAGTCTCACTGGTGAAAAGAAAAACCACCCTGGCGCCCAATACGCAAACCGCCTCTCCCCGCGCGTTG
GCCGATTCATTAATGCAGCTGGCACGACAGGTTTCCCGACTGGAAAGCGGGCAGTGA
